>Addgene plasmid #126314 | pGWB14-LYX096 | addgene full sequence | sequence record 246979 | Addgene NGS Result
TCGGTCTTGCCTTGCTCGTCGGTGATGTACTTCACCAGCTCCGCGAAGTCGCTCTTCTTGATGGAGCGCA
TGGGGACGTGCTTGGCAATCACGCGCACCCCCCGGCCGTTTTAGCGGCTAAAAAAGTCATGGCTCTGCCC
TCGGGCGGACCACGCCCATCATGACCTTGCCAAGCTCGTCCTGCTTCTCTTCGATCTTCGCCAGCAGGGC
GAGGATCGTGGCATCACCGAACCGCGCCGTGCGCGGGTCGTCGGTGAGCCAGAGTTTCAGCAGGCCGCCC
AGGCGGCCCAGGTCGCCATTGATGCGGGCCAGCTCGCGGACGTGCTCATAGTCCACGACGCCCGTGATTT
TGTAGCCCTGGCCGACGGCCAGCAGGTAGGCCGACAGGCTCATGCCGGCCGCCGCCGCCTTTTCCTCAAT
CGCTCTTCGTTCGTCTGGAAGGCAGTACACCTTGATAGGTGGGCTGCCCTTCCTGGTTGGCTTGGTTTCA
TCAGCCATCCGCTTGCCCTCATCTGTTACGCCGGCGGTAGCCGGCCAGCCTCGCAGAGCAGGATTCCCGT
TGAGCACCGCCAGGTGCGAATAAGGGACAGTGAAGAAGGAACACCCGCTCGCGGGTGGGCCTACTTCACC
TATCCTGCCCGGCTGACGCCGTTGGATACACCAAGGAAAGTCTACACGAACCCTTTGGCAAAATCCTGTA
TATCGTGCGAAAAAGGATGGATATACCGAAAAAATCGCTATAATGACCCCGAAGCAGGGTTATGCAGCGG
AAAAGCGCCACGCTTCCCGAAGGGAGAAAGGCGGACAGGTATCCGGTAAGCGGCAGGGTCGGAACAGGAG
AGCGCACGAGGGAGCTTCCAGGGGGAAACGCCTGGTATCTTTATAGTCCTGTCGGGTTTCGCCACCTCTG
ACTTGAGCGTCGATTTTTGTGATGCTCGTCAGGGGGGCGGAGCCTATGGAAAAACGCCAGCAACGCGGCC
TTTTTACGGTTCCTGGCCTTTTGCTGGCCTTTTGCTCACATGTTCTTTCCTGCGTTATCCCCTGATTCTG
TGGATAACCGTATTACCGCCTTTGAGTGAGCTGATACCGCTCGCCGCAGCCGAACGACCGAGCGCAGCGA
GTCAGTGAGCGAGGAAGCGGAAGAGCGCCAGAAGGCCGCCAGAGAGGCCGAGCGCGGCCGTGAGGCTTGG
ACGCTAGGGCAGGGCATGAAAAAGCCCGTAGCGGGCTGCTACGGGCGTCTGACGCGGTGGAAAGGGGGAG
GGGATGTTGTCTACATGGCTCTGCTGTAGTGAGTGGGTTGCGCTCCGGCAGCGGTCCTGATCAATCGTCA
CCCTTTCTCGGTCCTTCAACGTTCCTGACAACGAGCCTCCTTTTCGCCAATCCATCGACAATCACCGCGA
GTCCCTGCTCGAACGCTGCGTCCGGACCGGCTTCGTCGAAGGCGTCTATCGCGGCCCGCAACAGCGGCGA
GAGCGGAGCCTGTTCAACGGTGCCGCCGCGCTCGCCGGCATCGCTGTCGCCGGCCTGCTCCTCAAGCACG
GCCCCAACAGTGAAGTAGCTGATTGTCATCAGCGCATTGACGGCGTCCCCGGCCGAAAAACCCGCCTCGC
AGAGGAAGCGAAGCTGCGCGTCGGCCGTTTCCATCTGCGGTGCGCCCGGTCGCGTGCCGGCATGGATGCG
CGCGCCATCGCGGTAGGCGAGCAGCGCCTGCCTGAAGCTGCGGGCATTCCCGATCAGAAATGAGCGCCAG
TCGTCGTCGGCTCTCGGCACCGAATGCGTATGATTCTCCGCCAGCATGGCTTCGGCCAGTGCGTCGAGCA
GCGCCCGCTTGTTCCTGAAGTGCCAGTAAAGCGCCGGCTGCTGAACCCCCAACCGTTCCGCCAGTTTGCG
TGTCGTCAGACCGTCTACGCCGACCTCGTTCAACAGGTCCAGGGCGGCACGGATCACTGTATTCGGCTGC
AACTTTGTCATGCTTGACACTTTATCACTGATAAACATAATATGTCCACCAACTTATCAGTGATAAAGAA
TCCGCGCGTTCAATCGGACCAGCGGAGGCTGGTCCGGAGGCCAGACGTGAAACCCAACATACCCCTGATC
GTAATTCTGAGCACTGTCGCGCTCGACGCTGTCGGCATCGGCCTGATTATGCCGGTGCTGCCGGGCCTCC
TGCGCGATCTGGTTCACTCGAACGACGTCACCGCCCACTATGGCATTCTGCTGGCGCTGTATGCGTTGGT
GCAATTTGCCTGCGCACCTGTGCTGGGCGCGCTGTCGGATCGTTTCGGGCGGCGGCCAATCTTGCTCGTC
TCGCTGGCCGGCGCCAGATCTGGGGAACCCTGTGGTTGGCATGCACATACAAATGGACGAACGGATAAAC
CTTTTCACGCCCTTTTAAATATCCGATTATTCTAATAAACGCTCTTTTCTCTTAGGTTTACCCGCCAATA
TATCCTGTCAAACACTGATAGTTTAAACGTTGCGATTAAGAATTCGAGCTCGGTACCCCCCTACTCCAAA
AATGTCAAAGATACAGTCTCAGAAGACCAAAGGGCTATTGAGACTTTTCAACAAAGGGTAATTTCGGGAA
ACCTCCTCGGATTCCATTGCCCAGCTATCTGTCACTTCATCGAAAGGACAGTAGAAAAGGAAGGTGGCTC
CTACAAATGCCATCATTGCGATAAAGGAAAGGCTATCATTCAAGATGCCTCTGCCGACAGTGGTCCCAAA
GATGGACCCCCACCCACGAGGAGCATCGTGGAAAAAGAAGACGTTCCAACCACGTCTTCAAAGCAAGTGG
ATTGATGTGACATCTCCACTGACGTAAGGGATGACGCACAATCCCACTATCCTTCGCAAGACCCTTCCTC
TATATAAGGAAGTTCATTTCATTTGGAGAGGACAGCCCAAGCTTCGACTCTAGAGGATCCCCTTAAATCG
ATATGGAACGAGCTATACAAGGAAACGACGCTAGGGAACAAGCTAACAGTGAACGTTGGGATGGAGGATC
AGGAGGTACCACTTCTCCCTTCAAACTTCCTGACGAAAGTCCGAGTTGGACTGAGTGGCGGCTACATAAC
GATGAGACGAATTCGAATCAAGATAATCCCCTTGGTTTCAAGGAAAGCTGGGGTTTCGGGAAAGTTGTAT
TTAAGAGATATCTCAGATACGACAGGACGGAAGCTTCACTGCACAGAGTCCTTGGATCTTGGACGGGAGA
TTCGGTTAACTATGCAGCATCTCGATTTTTCGGTTTCGACCAGATCGGATGTACCTATAGTATTCGGTTT
CGAGGAGTTAGTATCACCGTTTCTGGAGGGTCTCGAACTCTTCAGCATCTCTGTGAGATGGCAATTCGGT
CTAAGCAAGAACTGCTACAGCTTGCCCCAATCGAAGTGGAAAGTAATGTATCAAGAGGATGCCCTGAAGG
TACTCAAACCTTCGAAAAAGAAAGCGAGTAAGTCGAGGGCGAGCTCGAATTCGGTACGCTGAAATCACCA
GTCTCTCTCTACAAATCTATCTCTCTCTATTTTCTCCATAAATAATGTGTGAGTAGTTTCCCGATAAGGG
AAATTAGGGTTCTTATAGGGTTTCGCTCATGTGTTGAGCATATAAGAAACCCTTAGTATGTATTTGTATT
TGTAAAATACTTCTATCAATAAAATTTCTAATTCCTAAAACCAAAATCCAGTACTAAAATCCAGATCTCC
CTGCAGGTCCCCAGATTAGCCTTTTCAATTTCAGAAAGAATGCTAACCCACAGATGGTTAGAGAGGCTTA
CGCAGCAGGTCTCATCAAGACGATCTACCCGAGCAATAATCTCCAGGAAATCAAATACCTTCCCAAGAAG
GTTAAAGATGCAGTCAAAAGATTCAGGACTAACTGCATCAAGAACACAGAGAAAGATATATTTCTCAAGA
TCAGAAGTACTATTCCAGTATGGACGATTCAAGGCTTGCTTCACAAACCAAGGCAAGTAATAGAGATTGG
AGTCTCTAAAAAGGTAGTTCCCACTGAATCAAAGGCCATGGAGTCAAAGATTCAAATAGAGGACCTAACA
GAACTCGCCGTAAAGACTGGCGAACAGTTCATACAGAGTCTCTTACGACTCAATGACAAGAAGAAAATCT
TCGTCAACATGGTGGAGCACGACACACTTGTCTACTCCAAAAATATCAAAGATACAGTCTCAGAAGACCA
AAGGGCAATTGAGACTTTTCAACAAAGGGTAATATCCGGAAACCTCCTCGGATTCCATTGCCCAGCTATC
TGTCACTTTATTGTGAAGATAGTGGAAAAGGAAGGTGGCTCCTACAAATGCCATCATTGCGATAAAGGAA
AGGCCATCGTTGAAGATGCCTCTGCCGACAGTGGTCCCAAAGATGGACCCCCACCCACGAGGAGCATCGT
GGAAAAAGAAGACGTTCCAACCACGTCTTCAAAGCAAGTGGATTGATGTGATATCTCCACTGACGTAAGG
GATGACGCACAATCCCACTATCCTTCGCAAGACCCTTCCTCTATATAAGGAAGTTCATTTCATTTGGAGA
GAACACGGGGGACAAGTTTGTACAAAAAAGCAGGCTCCACCACTAGTATGTACTATCAAGGAACCTCGGA
TAATATTCATCAAGCCGCTGATGGTAATATTCAGACACTTTATCTAATGAACCCTAGCTATATTCATCAA
GGGTACACTGACACACAACACCACCACCATCAGCAACAAATTATACCCCACGCGCTGATGCAGCACTTTG
TCGGCGTCCCTCTTCCGGCAGTTAGTTTGCACGATCAGAATCATGCCCAGCTTATCCACCGTCTGTGGAA
CCAAAGTGGTAGTGGTGGTGGAAATGGAATTCATCACCAATCCCAGATTATACCATCATCCACGGTGGTT
TCTGCCACCTCCTGTGGCGGCACCACCACGGACTTGGCCTCTCAGTTGGGGTTCCAGAGGCCAATAACCA
TGTCGCCGACACAACAACAACAACGACAAAGTGGTCTGTCGCTAAGCCTTTCTCCTCAACAACAACAACT
TAGTTTCAATAACATTTCAGGTCAGAATCAAGTTGGATCAAACATTAATAGAGGATTAGATGGAATTTCC
AGCATGGTTTTAGGCTCTAAGTACCTGAAAGCTGCACAAGAGCTTCTAGATGAAGTTGTTAGTGTTGGAA
AATGCACCAAAGGCGGTGAAGTAGAGAAGGAAGAATTAATAAATAATGAATCAATATTGCCTTGGGCAAG
TCATGATGTGAACACTAATAATGGTGGAAGTGAAAGTAGCAGCAAGCAGAAATATGGAGTTGCTGAACTA
ACAACTTCTCAAAGACAAGAATTTCAAATGAAGAAAGCCAAGCTTGTTACCATGCTTGAAGAGGTGGAGC
AAAGATACAGACAGTACCATCAGCAAATGCAAATAATTGTATCAACATTCGAGCAAGTAGCAGGAATTGG
ATCTGCAAAATCATACACACAACTGGCTTTGCATGCAATTTCGAAGCAATTCCGATGCTTAAAAGATACT
ATTGTTGGACAAATAAAGGCCACGAGCAAGAGTTTAGGCGAAGAAGATGAAGGTGTAGGAGGGAAAACAC
GACTAAAATTTGTAGACCATCATCTTAGGCAACAACGTGCACTTCAACAACTAGGAATGATGCAACCAAA
TGCTTGGAGACCCCAAAGAGGTTTACCTGAGAGAGCTGTCTCTGTCCTTCGTGCTTGGCTTTTCGAGCAT
TTTCTTCATCCTTATCCCAAGGATTCAGACAAAATCATGCTTTCGAAGCAAACCGGGCTAACAAGGAGCC
AGGTCTCCAACTGGTTCATAAATGCTCGAGTTCGACTATGGAAGCCAATGGTGGAAGAAATGTACTTGGA
AGAAGTGAAGAATAATCAAGAACAAAATAGCTCATCAGAAGGAAACAAAAACAAAAATGAATCCAACAAA
GAGAAAATGGTCTCAAAATCAAGTGGTCCACAAGAAAATGGTACTCCAGCAGAAATTGCAACCTCAACTA
GTTCAACTTCTCCTCCTGCATGTGGCTCATTTCAAGCAGTACAAGCTCACAACTTCTCCTTTCTTGGTTC
ATTAAACATGGAAAATAATACTACTGCTAAAAAGCCAAGAAATCATGACATGCATAATAATTCTCCAAGT
AGTATTCTTTCATCGGTAGAAATGATGGCCGAAACCAAAGCTAGAGATCATCAATCAAACAAAGGGTTCA
ATCCTTTAATGGATGCTGCAGCAGTATACACAATGGGAGAATTTGGAAGGTTTAATCCGCATGAACAAAT
GGCAGCAACAAATTTTCATGGAAATAATGGTGTCTCTCTTACTTTAGGGCTTCCTCCTAATTCTGAAAAC
CAGAGCCAACAGAGTTACCAAAATACTATTGAGTTCAATAGAATGAGCTATGAGGACATTGATTTTCAGA
ATAAGCGGTTCCCTTCTCAACTATTACCAGATTTTGTTGCAGGTAATCTTGGAACACCCGGGGACCCAGC
TTTCTTGTACAAAGTGGTTGATAACAGCGGGTTAATTAACATCTTTTACCCATACGATGTTCCTGACTAT
GCGGGCTATCCCTATGACGTCCCGGACTATGCAGGATCCTATCCATATGACGTTCCAGATTACGCTGCTC
AGTGCAGCGCTTAGAGCTCGAATTTCCCCGATCGTTCAAACATTTGGCAATAAAGTTTCTTAAGATTGAA
TCCTGTTGCCGGTCTTGCGATGATTATCATATAATTTCTGTTGAATTACGTTAAGCATGTAATAATTAAC
ATGTAATGCATGACGTTATTTATGAGATGGGTTTTTATGATTAGAGTCCCGCAATTATACATTTAATACG
CGATAGAAAACAAAATATAGCGCGCAAACTAGGATAAATTATCGCGCGCGGTGTCATCTATGTTACTAGA
TCGGGAATTAGCTTCATCAACGCAAGACATGCGCACGACCGTCTGACAGGAGAGGAATTTCCGACGAGCA
CAGAAAGGACTTGCTCTTGGACGTAGGCCTATTTCTCAGGCACATGTATCAAGTGTTCGGACGTGGGTTT
TCGATGGTGTATCAGCCGCCGCCAACTGGGAGATGAGGAGGCTTTCTTGGGGGGCAGTCAGCAGTTCATT
TCACAAGACAGAGGAACTTGTAAGGAGATGCACTGATTTATCTTGGCGCAAACCAGCAGGACGAATTAGT
GGGAATAGCCCGCGAATATCTAAGTTATGCCTGTCGGCATGAGCAGAAACTTCCAATTCGAAACAGTTTG
GAGAGGTTGTTTTTGGGCATACCTTTTGTTAGTCAGCCTCTCGATTGCTCATCGTCATTACACAGTACCG
AAGTTTGATCGATCTAGTAACATAGATGACACCGCGCGCGATAATTTATCCTAGTTTGCGCGCTATATTT
TGTTTTCTATCGCGTATTAAATGTATAATTGCGGGACTCTAATCATAAAAACCCATCTCATAAATAACGT
CATGCATTACATGTTAATTATTACATGCTTAACGTAATTCAACAGAAATTATATGATAATCATCGCAAGA
CCGGCAACAGGATTCAATCTTAAGAAACTTTATTGCCAAATGTTTGAACGATCTGCTTCGACGCACTCCT
TCTTTACTCCACCATCTCGTCCTTATTGAAAACGTGGGTAGCACCAAAACGAATCAAGTCGCTGGAACTG
AAGTTACCAATCACGCTGGATGATTTGCCAGTTGGATTAATCTTGCCTTTCCCCGCATGAATAATATTGA
TGAATGCATGCGTGAGGGGTATTTCGATTTTGGCAATAGCTGCAATTGCCGCGACATCCTCCAACGAGCA
TAATTCTTCAGAAAAATAGCGATGTTCCATGTTGTCAGGGCATGCATGATGCACGTTATGAGGTGACGGT
GCTAGGCAGTATTCCCTCAAAGTTTCATAGTCAGTATCATATTCATCATTGCATTCCTGCAAGAGAGAAT
TGAGACGCAATCCACACGCTGCGGCAACCTTCCGGCGTTCGTGGTCTATTTGCTCTTGGACGTTGCAAAC
GTAAGTGTTGGATCCCGGTCGGCATCTACTCTATTCCTTTGCCCTCGGACGAGTGCTGGGGCGTCGGTTT
CCACTATCGGCGAGTACTTCTACACAGCCATCGGTCCAGACGGCCGCGCTTCTGCGGGCGATTTGTGTAC
GCCCGACAGTCCCGGCTCCGGATCGGACGATTGCGTCGCATCGACCCTGCGCCCAAGCTGCATCATCGAA
ATTGCCGTCAACCAAGCTCTGATAGAGTTGGTCAAGACCAATGCGGAGCATATACGCCCGGAGCCGCGGC
GATCCTGCAAGCTCCGGATGCCTCCGCTCGAAGTAGCGCGTCTGCTGCTCCATACAAGCCAACCACGGCC
TCCAGAAGAAGATGTTGGCGACCTCGTATTGGGAATCCCCGAACATCGCCTCGCTCCAGTCAATGACCGC
TGTTATGCGGCCATTGTCCGTCAGGACATTGTTGGAGCCGAAATCCGCGTGCACGAGGTGCCGGACTTCG
GGGCAGTCCTCGGCCCAAAGCATCAGCTCATCGAGAGCCTGCGCGACGGACGCACTGACGGTGTCGTCCA
TCACAGTTTGCCAGTGATACACATGGGGATCAGCAATCGCGCATATGAAATCACGCCATGTAGTGTATTG
ACCGATTCCTTGCGGTCCGAATGGGCCGAACCCGCTCGTCTGGCTAAGATCGGCCGCAGCGATCGCATCC
ATGGCCTCCGCGACCGGCTGCAGAACAGCGGGCAGTTCGGTTTCAGGCAGGTCTTGCAACGTGACACCCT
GTGCACGGCGGGAGATGCAATAGGTCAGGCTCTCGCTGAATTCCCCAATGTCAAGCACTTCCGGAATCGG
GAGCGCGGCCGATGCAAAGTGCCGATAAACATAACGATCTTTGTAGAAACCATCGGCGCAGCTATTTACC
CGCAGGACATATCCACGCCCTCCTACATCGAAGCTGAAAGCACGAGATTCTTCGCCCTCCGAGAGCTGCA
TCAGGTCGGAGACGCTGTCGAACTTTTCGATCAGAAACTTCTCGACAGACGTCGCGGTGAGTTCAGGCTT
TTTCATATCGGGGTCGTCCTCTCCAAATGAAATGAACTTCCTTATATAGAGGAAGGGTCTTGCGAAGGAT
AGTGGGATTGTGCGTCATCCCTTACGTCAGTGGAGATATCACATCAATCCACTTGCTTTGAAGACGTGGT
TGGAACGTCTTCTTTTTCCACGATGCTCCTCGTGGGTGGGGGTCCATCTTTGGGACCACTGTCGGCAGAG
GCATCTTGAACGATAGCCTTTCCTTTATCGCAATGATGGCATTTGTAGGTGCCACCTTCCTTTTCTACTG
TCCTTTTGATGAAGTGACAGATAGCTGGGCAATGGAATCCGAGGAGGTTTCCCGATATTACCCTTTGTTG
AAAAGTCTCAATAGCCCTTTGGTCTTCTGAGACTGTATCTTTGATATTCTTGGAGTAGACGAGAGTGTCG
TGCTCCACCATGTTGACGGATCTCTAGGACGCGTCGACGCGTCGACGCGTCGACGCGTCGACGCGTCCTA
GAAGCTAATTCACTGGCCGTCGTTTTACAACGTCGTGACTGGGAAAACCCTGGCGTTACCCAACTTAATC
GCCTTGCAGCACATCCCCCTTTCGCCAGCTGGCGTAATAGCGAAGAGGCCCGCACCGATCGCCCTTCCCA
ACAGTTGCGCAGCCTGAATG
[44 nt withheld, positions 9751-9794]
C
[141 nt withheld, positions 9796-9936]
CCTTTGACGTTGGAGTCCACGTTCTTT
[37 nt withheld, positions 9964-10000]
ACCCTATCTCGGGCTATTCTTTTGATTTATAAGGGATTTTGCCGATTTCGGAACCACCATCAAACAGGAT
TTTCGCCTGCTGGGGCAAACCAGCGTGGACCGCTTGCTGCAACTCTCTCAGGGCCAGGCGGTGAAGGGCA
ATCAGCTGTTGCCCGTCTCACTGGTGAAAAGAAAAACCACCCCAGTACATTAAAAACGTCCGCAATGTGT
TATTAAGTTGTCTAAGCGTCAATTTGTTTACACCACAATATATCCTGCCACCAGCCAGCCAACAGCTCCC
CGACCGGCAGCTCGGCACAAAATCACCACTCGATACAGGCAGCCCATCAGTCCGGGACGGCGTCAGCGGG
AGAGCCGTTGTAAGGCGGCAGACTTTGCTCATGTTACCGATGCTATTCGGAAGAACGGCAACTAAGCTGC
CGGGTTTGAAACACGGATGATCTCGCGGAGGGTAGCATGTTGATTGTAACGATGACAGAGCGTTGCTGCC
TGTGATCAAATATCATCTCCCTCGCAGAGATCCGAATTATCAGCCTTCTTATTCATTTCTCGCTTAACCG
TGACAGGCTGTCGATCTTGAGAACTATGCCGACATAATAGGAAATCGCTGGATAAAGCCGCTGAGGAAGC
TGAGTGGCGCTATTTCTTTAGAAGTGAACGTTGACGATATCAACTCCCCTATCCATTGCTCACCGAATGG
TACAGGTCGGGGACCCGAAGTTCCGACTGTCGGCCTGATGCATCCCCGGCTGATCGACCCCAGATCTGGG
GCTGAGAAAGCCCAGTAAGGAAACAACTGTAGGTTCGAGTCGCGAGATCCCCCGGAACCAAAGGAAGTAG
GTTAAACCCGCTCCGATCAGGCCGAGCCACGCCAGGCCGAGAACATTGGTTCCTGTAGGCATCGGGATTG
GCGGATCAAACACTAAAGCTACTGGAACGAGCAGAAGTCCTCCGGCCGCCAGTTGCCAGGCGGTAAAGGT
GAGCAGAGGCACGGGAGGTTGCCACTTGCGGGTCAGCACGGTTCCGAACGCCATGGAAACCGCCCCCGCC
AGGCCCGCTGCGACGCCGACAGGATCTAGCGCTGCGTTTGGTGTCAACACCAACAGCGCCACGCCCGCAG
TTCCGCAAATAGCCCCCAGGACCGCCATCAATCGTATCGGGCTACCTAGCAGAGCGGCAGAGATGAACAC
GACCATCAGCGGCTGCACAGCGCCTACCGTCGCCGCGACCCCGCCCGGCAGGCGGTAGACCGAAATAAAC
AACAAGCTCCAGAATAGCGAAATATTAAGTGCGCCGAGGATGAAGATGCGCATCCACCAGATTCCCGTTG
GAATCTGTCGGACGATCATCACGAGCAATAAACCCGCCGGCAACGCCCGCAGCAGCATACCGGCGACCCC
TCGGCCTCGCTGTTCGGGCTCCACGAAAACGCCGGACAGATGCGCCTTGTGAGCGTCCTTGGGGCCGTCC
TCCTGTTTGAAGACCGACAGCCCAATGATCTCGCCGTCGATGTAGGCGCCGAATGCCACGGCATCTCGCA
ACCGTTCAGCGAACGCCTCCATGGGCTTTTTCTCCTCGTGCTCGTAAACGGACCCGAACATCTCTGGAGC
TTTCTTCAGGGCCGACAATCGGATCTCGCGGAAATCCTGCACGTCGGCCGCTCCAAGCCGTCGAATCTGA
GCCTTAATCACAATTGTCAATTTTAATCCTCTGTTTATCGGCAGTTCGTAGAGCGCGCCGTGCGTCCCGA
GCGATACTGAGCGAAGCAAGTGCGTCGAGCAGTGCCCGCTTGTTCCTGAAATGCCAGTAAAGCGCTGGCT
GCTGAACCCCCAGCCGGAACTGACCCCACAAGGCCCTAGCGTTTGCAATGCACCAGGTCATCATTGACCC
AGGCGTGTTCCACCAGGCCGCTGCCTCGCAACTCTTCGCAGGCTTCGCCGACCTGCTCGCGCCACTTCTT
CACGCGGGTGGAATCCGATCCGCACATGAGGCGGAAGGTTTCCAGCTTGAGCGGGTACGGCTCCCGGTGC
GAGCTGAAATAGTCGAACATCCGTCGGGCCGTCGGCGACAGCTTGCGGTACTTCTCCCATATGAATTTCG
TGTAGTGGTCGCCAGCAAACAGCACGACGATTTCCTCGTCGATCAGGACCTGGCAACGGGACGTTTTCTT
GCCACGGTCCAGGACGCGGAAGCGGTGCAGCAGCGACACCGATTCCAGGTGCCCAACGCGGTCGGACGTG
AAGCCCATCGCCGTCGCCTGTAGGCGCGACAGGCATTCCTCGGCCTTCGTGTAATACCGGCCATTGATCG
ACCAGCCCAGGTCCTGGCAAAGCTCGTAGAACGTGAAGGTGATCGGCTCGCCGATAGGGGTGCGCTTCGC
GTACTCCAACACCTGCTGCCACACCAGTTCGTCATCGTCGGCCCGCAGCTCGACGCCGGTGTAGGTGATC
TTCACGTCCTTGTTGACGTGGAAAATGACCTTGTTTTGCAGCGCCTCGCGCGGGATTTTCTTGTTGCGCG
TGGTGAACAGGGCAGAGCGGGCCGTGTCGTTTGGCATCGCTCGCATCGTGTCCGGCCACGGCGCAATATC
GAACAAGGAAAGCTGCATTTCCTTGATCTGCTGCTTCGTGTGTTTCAGCAACGCGGCCTGCTTGGCCTCG
CTGACCTGTTTTGCCAGGTCCTCGCCGGCGGTTTTTCGCTTCTTGGTCGTCATAGTTCCTCGCGTGTCGA
TGGTCATCGACTTCGCCAAACCTGCCGCCTCCTGTTCGAGACGACGCGAACGCTCCACGGCGGCCGATGG
CGCGGGCAGGGCAGGGGGAGCCAGTTGCACGCTGTCGCGCTCGATCTTGGCCGTAGCTTGCTGGACCATC
GAGCCGACGGACTGGAAGGTTTCGCGGGGCGCACGCATGACGGTGCGGCTTGCGATGGTTTCGGCATCCT
CGGCGGAAAACCCCGCGTCGATCAGTTCTTGCCTGTATGCCTTCCGGTCAAACGTCCGATTCATTCACCC
TCCTTGCGGGATTGCCCCGACTCACGCCGGGGCAATGTGCCCTTATTCCTGATTTGACCCGCCTGGTGCC
TTGGTGTCCAGATAATCCACCTTATCGGCAATGAAGTCGGTCCCGTAGACCGTCTGGCCGTCCTTCTCGT
ACTTGGTATTCCGAATCTTGCCCTGCACGAATACCAGCGACCCCTTGCCCAAATACTTGCCGTGGGCCTC
GGCCTGAGAGCCAAAACACTTGATGCGGAAGAAGTCGGTGCGCTCCTGCTTGTCGCCGGCATCGTTGCGC
CACATCTAGGTACTAAAACAATTCATCCAGTAAAATATAATATTTTATTTTCTCCCAATCAGGCTTGATC
CCCAGTAAGTCAAAAAATAGCTCGACATACTGTTCTTCCCCGATATCCTCCCTGATCGACCGGACGCAGA
AGGCAATGTCATACCACTTGTCCGCCCTGCCGCTTCTCCCAAGATCAATAAAGCCACTTACTTTGCCATC
TTTCACAAAGATGTTGCTGTCTCCCAGGTCGCCGTGGGAAAAGACAAGTTCCTCTTCGGGCTTTTCCGTC
TTTAAAAAATCATACAGCTCGCGCGGATCTTTAAATGGAGTGTCTTCTTCCCAGTTTTCGCAATCCACAT
CGGCCAGATCGTTATTCAGTAAGTAATCCAATTCGGCTAAGCGGCTGTCTAAGCTATTCGTATAGGGACA
ATCCGATATGTCGATGGAGTGAAAGAGCCTGATGCACTCCGCATACAGCTCGATAATCTTTTCAGGGCTT
TGTTCATCTTCATACTCTTCCGAGCAAAGGACGCCATCGGCCTCACTCATGAGCAGATTGCTCCAGCCAT
CATGCCGTTCAAAGTGCAGGACCTTTGGAACAGGCAGCTTTCCTTCCAGCCATAGCATCATGTCCTTTTC
CCGTTCCACATCATAGGTGGTCCCTTTATACCGGCTGTCCGTCATTTTTAAATATAGGTTTTCATTTTCT
CCCACCAGCTTATATACCTTAGCAGGAGACATTCCTTCCGTATCTTTTACGCAGCGGTATTTTTCGATCA
GTTTTTTCAATTCCGGTGATATTCTCATTTTAGCCATTTATTATTTCCTTCCTCTTTTCTACAGTATTTA
AAGATACCCCAAGAAGCTAATTATAACAAGACGAACTCCAATTCACTGTTCCTTGCATTCTAAAACCTTA
AATACCAGAAAACAGCTTTTTCAAAGTTGTTTTCAAAGTTGGCGTATAACATAGTATCGACGGAGCCGAT
TTTGAAACCACAATTATGGGTGATGCTGCCAACTTACTGATTTAGTGTATGATGGTGTTTTTGAGGTGCT
CCAGTGGCTTCTGTTTCTATCAGCTGTCCCTCCTGTTCAGCTACTGACGGGGTGGTGCGTAACGGCAAAA
GCACCGCCGGACATCAGCGCTATCTCTGCTCTCACTGCCGTAAAACATGGCAACTGCAGTTCACTTACAC
CGCTTCTCAACCCGGTACGCACCAGAAAATCATTGATATGGCCATGAATGGCGTTGGATGCCGGGCAACA
GCCCGCATTATGGGCGTTGGCCTCAACACGATTTTACGTCACTTAAAAAACTCAGGCCGCAGTCGGTAAC
CTCGCGCATACAGCCGGGCAGTGACGTCATCGTCTGCGCGGAAATGGACGAACAGTGGGGCTATGTCGGG
GCTAAATCGCGCCAGCGCTGGCTGTTTTACGCGTATGACAGTCTCCGGAAGACGGTTGTTGCGCACGTAT
TCGGTGAACGCACTATGGCGACGCTGGGGCGTCTTATGAGCCTGCTGTCACCCTTTGACGTGGTGATATG
GATGACGGATGGCTGGCCGCTGTATGAATCCCGCCTGAAGGGAAAGCTGCACGTAATCAGCAAGCGATAT
ACGCAGCGAATTGAGCGGCATAACCTGAATCTGAGGCAGCACCTGGCACGGCTGGGACGGAAGTCGCTGT
CGTTCTCAAAATCGGTGGAGCTGCATGACAAAGTCATCGGGCATTATCTGAACATAAAACACTATCAATA
AGTTGGAGTCATTACCCAATTATGATAGAATTTACAAGCTATAAGGTTATTGTCCTGGGTTTCAAGCATT
AGTCCATGCAAGTTTTTATGCTTTGCCCATTCTATAGATATATTGATAAGCGCGCTGCCTATGCCTTGCC
CCCTGAAATCCTTACATACGGCGATATCTTCTATATAAAAGATATATTATCTTATCAGTATTGTCAATAT
ATTCAAGGCAATCTGCCTCCTCATCCTCTTCATCCTCTTCGTCTTGGTAGCTTTTTAAATATGGCGCTTC
ATAGAGTAATTCTGTAAAGGTCCAATTCTCGTTTTCATACCTCGGTATAATCTTACCTATCACCTCAAAT
GGTTCGCTGGGTTTATCGCACCCCCGAACACGAGCACGGCACCCGCGACCACTATGCCAAGAATGCCCAA
GGTAAAAATTGCCGGCCCCGCCATGAAGTCCGTGAATGCCCCGACGGCCGAAGTGAAGGGCAGGCCGCCA
CCCAGGCCGCCGCCCTCACTGCCCGGCACCTGGTCGCTGAATGTCGATGCCAGCACCTGCGGCACGTCAA
TGCTTCCGGGCGTCGCGCTCGGGCTGATCGCCCATCCCGTTACTGCCCCGATCCCGGCAATGGCAAGGAC
TGCCAGCGCTGCCATTTTTGGGGTGAGGCCGTTCGCGGCCGAGGGGCGCAGCCCCTGGGGGGATGGGAGG
CCCGCGTTAGCGGGCCGGGAGGGTTCGAGAAGGGGGGGCACCCCCCTTCGGCGTGCGCGGTCACGCGCAC
AGGGCGCAGCCCTGGTTAAAAACAAGGTTTATAAATATTGGTTTAAAAGCAGGTTAAAAGACAGGTTAGC
GGTGGCCGAAAAACGGGCGGAAACCCTTGCAAATGCTGGATTTTCTGCCTGTGGACAGCCCCTCAAATGT
CAATAGGTGCGCCCCTCATCTGTCAGCACTCTGCCCCTCAAGTGTCAAGGATCGCGCCCCTCATCTGTCA
GTAGTCGCGCCCCTCAAGTGTCAATACCGCAGGGCACTTATCCCCAGGCTTGTCCACATCATCTGTGGGA
AACTCGCGTAAAATCAGGCGTTTTCGCCGATTTGCGAGGCTGGCCAGCTCCACGTCGCCGGCCGAAATCG
AGCCTGCCCCTCATCTGTCAACGCCGCGCCGGGTGAGTCGGCCCCTCAAGTGTCAACGTCCGCCCCTCAT
CTGTCAGTGAGGGCCAAGTTTTCCGCGAGGTATCCACAACGCCGGCGGCCGCGGTGTCTCGCACACGGCT
TCGACGGCGTTTCTGGCGCGTTTGCAGGGCCATAGACGGCCGCCAGCCCAGCGGCGAGGGCAACCAGCCC
GGTGAGCGTCGGAAAGGCGC
Features (pLannotate 1.2.2; 36 found; start..end, strand, type, name):
      3..89      -  CDS            traI (fragment): TRAI6_ECOLX - Experimental evidence at protein level: Swiss-Prot protein existence level 1. The initiation process of transfer DNA synthesis requires the interaction of at least three plasmid-specific components (TraH, I, and J) at the transfer origin resulting in the assembly of a specialised nucleoprotein complex - the relaxosome. Site- and strand-specific cleavage at the transfer origin is dependent on TraI and TraJ. From Escherichia coli.
    127..498     -  CDS            traJ: oriT-recognizing protein; traJ
    531..640     -  oriT           oriT: incP origin of transfer
    772..962     +  rep_origin     ori (fragment): high-copy-number ColE1/pMB1/pBR322/pUC origin of replication
   1321..1971    -  CDS            TetR: tetracycline resistance regulatory protein; tetR
   2077..2326    +  CDS            TcR (fragment): tetracycline efflux protein; tetA; confers resistance to tetracycline
   2436..2460    -  misc_feature   RB T-DNA repeat: right border repeat from nopaline C58 T-DNA
   2490..2508    +  misc_feature   MCS (fragment): pUC18/19 multiple cloning site
   2559..2904    +  promoter       CaMV 35S promoter: strong constitutive promoter from cauliflower mosaic virus
   2856..2902    +  promoter       minimal CaMV 35S promoter: minimal 35S promoter from cauliflower mosaic virus
   2914..2932    -  misc_feature   MCS (fragment): pUC18/19 multiple cloning site
   2943..3458    +  CDS            P19_TBSVC: Experimental evidence at protein level: Swiss-Prot protein existence level 1. Acts as a suppressor of RNA-mediated gene silencing, also known as post-transcriptional gene silencing (PTGS), a mechanism of plant viral defense that limits the accumulation of viral RNAs. Binds to short interfering RNAs (siRNAs) with high affinity. Acts as a molecular caliper to specifically select siRNAs based on the length of the duplex region of the RNA (By similarity). From Tomato bushy stunt virus (strain Cherry) (TBSV).
   3531..3707    +  polyA_signal   CaMV poly(A) signal: cauliflower mosaic virus polyadenylation signal
   4210..4551    +  promoter       CaMV 35S promoter: strong constitutive promoter from cauliflower mosaic virus
   4562..4586    +  protein_bind   attB1: mutant version of attB; recombination site for the Gateway® BP reaction BP Clonase™
   5102..6019    +  CDS            BLH7 (fragment): BLH7_ARATH - Experimental evidence at protein level: Swiss-Prot protein existence level 1. From Arabidopsis thaliana (Mouse-ear cress).
   6504..6528    -  protein_bind   attB2: mutant version of attB; recombination site for the Gateway® BP reaction BP Clonase™
   6557..6646    +  CDS            3xHA: three tandem HA epitope tags
   6680..6932    +  terminator     NOS terminator: nopaline synthase terminator and poly(A) signal
   7361..7613    -  terminator     NOS terminator: nopaline synthase terminator and poly(A) signal
   7637..8065    -  CDS            nos (fragment): DHNO_AGRT7 - Protein inferred from homology: Swiss-Prot protein existence level 3. From Agrobacterium tumefaciens (strain T37).
   8081..9106    -  CDS            HygR: aminoglycoside phosphotransferase from E. coli; aph(4)-Ia; confers resistance to hygromycin
   9116..9460    -  promoter       CaMV 35S promoter: strong constitutive promoter from cauliflower mosaic virus
   9117..9163    -  promoter       minimal CaMV 35S promoter: minimal 35S promoter from cauliflower mosaic virus
   9598..9753    +  CDS            lacZα (fragment) (sequence partly withheld): LacZα fragment of β-galactosidase; lacZ fragment
   9751..10051   +  rep_origin     M13 ori (fragment) (sequence partly withheld): M13 bacteriophage origin of replication; arrow indicates direction of (+) strand synthesis
  10052..10182   +  CDS            lacI (fragment): lac repressor; lacI; The lac repressor binds to the lac operator to inhibit transcription in E. coli. This inhibition can be relieved by adding lactose or isopropyl-β-D-thiogalactopyranoside (IPTG).
  10236..10260   -  misc_feature   LB T-DNA repeat: left border repeat from nopaline C58 T-DNA
  11717..11836   -  CDS            tetR (fragment): TETR1_ECOLX - Experimental evidence at protein level: Swiss-Prot protein existence level 1. TetR is the repressor of the tetracycline resistance element; its N-terminal region forms a helix-turn-helix structure and binds DNA. Binding of tetracycline to TetR reduces the repressor affinity for the tetracycline resistance gene (tetA) promoter operator sites. From Escherichia coli.
  11856..13004   -  CDS            trfA: trans-acting replication protein that binds to and activates oriV
  13303..14097   -  CDS            KanR: aminoglycoside phosphotransferase; aphA-3; confers resistance to kanamycin
  14289..15056   +  mobile_element IS1: prokaryotic transposable element IS1
  15065..15214   -  CDS            satA (fragment): STA_BACSU - Also known as yyaR. Experimental evidence at protein level: Swiss-Prot protein existence level 1. Involved in resistance to streptothricin, a broad-spectrum antibiotic produced by streptomycetes. Detoxifies streptothricin via acetylation of the beta amino group of the first beta-lysyl moiety of streptothricin. From Bacillus subtilis (strain 168).
  15213..15407   -  CDS            satA (fragment): STA_BACSU - Also known as yyaR. Experimental evidence at protein level: Swiss-Prot protein existence level 1. Involved in resistance to streptothricin, a broad-spectrum antibiotic produced by streptomycetes. Detoxifies streptothricin via acetylation of the beta amino group of the first beta-lysyl moiety of streptothricin. From Bacillus subtilis (strain 168).
  15410..15685   -  CDS            klaC (fragment): KLAC_ECOLX - Also known as telB. Protein predicted: Swiss-Prot protein existence level 4. Belongs to the kla operon, which is associated with cryptic tellurite resistance, and IncW plasmid fertility inhibition. From Escherichia coli.
  15749..16380   -  rep_origin     oriV: incP origin of replication
