[The description below was written by a language model from this plasmid's Addgene catalogue record and pLannotate feature annotations shown in this document.]
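Description:
pGWB14-LYX096 is a plant expression binary vector built on the pGWB14 backbone and designed for Agrobacterium-mediated transient or stable transformation. The 16.4 kb plasmid replicates through a broad-host-range IncP system (oriV with the trfA replication protein), which is consistent with its low copy number and allows maintenance in both E. coli and Agrobacterium. An oriT with traJ permits mobilisation. Bacterial selection is by kanamycin (aphA-3). The backbone annotation also shows remnants of tetracycline resistance genes, an IS1 element and other partial fragments.

Between the nopaline-type right and left T-DNA borders lie three CaMV 35S-driven cassettes. The main one expresses the Nicotiana benthamiana transcription factor Niben101Scf01750g08006.1, flanked by attB1 and attB2 Gateway sites and followed by a 3xHA epitope and a NOS terminator, giving a C-terminally HA-tagged protein. The record lists Gibson assembly as the cloning method. Part of the insert is annotated by similarity to Arabidopsis BLH7, which suggests a BEL1-like homeodomain protein, though the catalogue entry does not name the family. A second cassette, not mentioned in the catalogue fields, encodes the tomato bushy stunt virus P19 silencing suppressor with a CaMV poly(A) signal. P19 binds siRNAs and is commonly co-expressed to boost transgene levels in leaf infiltration. The third cassette, in the opposite orientation, carries the hygromycin phosphotransferase gene with a NOS terminator for selecting transformed plant cells.

The HA tag allows antibody-based detection or immunoprecipitation of the expressed transcription factor, but the record does not state a specific downstream application.
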