Addgene plasmid #126314: pGWB14-LYX096
Purpose: With a Nicotiana benthamiana transcription factor in PGWB14 backbone, for Agrobacterium mediated transient or stable expression corresponding transcription factor fused with a C-terminal HA tag.
Depositing lab: Silin Zhong. Depositing organization: Chinese University of Hong Kong.
Backbone
  Vector backbone: pGWB14
  Vector type: Plant Expression
  Selectable markers: Hygromycin
Growth in bacteria
  Bacterial resistance: Kanamycin, 50 μg/mL
  Growth temperature: 37°C
  Growth strain: DH5alpha
  Copy number: Low Copy
Gene/Insert
  Gene/Insert name: Niben101Scf01750g08006.1
  Species: Nicotiana benthamiana
  Promoter: CaMV 35S
  Tag / fusion protein: HA (C terminal on insert)
  Cloning method: Gibson Cloning
Terms and licenses: Academic/Nonprofit Terms; Industry Terms: Not Available to Industry
How to cite: pGWB14-LYX096 was a gift from Silin Zhong (Addgene plasmid # 126314 ; http://n2t.net/addgene:126314 ; RRID:Addgene_126314)
