>Addgene plasmid #126314 | pGWB14-LYX096 | depositor partial sequence | sequence record 241588 | Niben101Scf01750g08006.1
ATGTACTATCAAGGAACCTCGGATAATATTCATCAAGCCGCTGATGGTAATATTCAGACACTTTATCTAA
TGAACCCTAGCTATATTCATCAAGGGTACACTGACACACAACACCACCACCATCAGCAACAAATTATACC
CCACGCGCTGATGCAGCACTTTGTCGGCGTCCCTCTTCCGGCAGTTAGTTTGCACGATCAGAATCATGCC
CAGCTTATCCACCGTCTGTGGAACCAAAGTGGTAGTGGTGGTGGAAATGGAATTCATCACCAATCCCAGA
TTATACCATCATCCACGGTGGTTTCTGCCACCTCCTGTGGCGGCACCACCACGGACTTGGCCTCTCAGTT
GGGGTTCCAGAGGCCAATAACCATGTCGCCGACACAACAACAACAACGACAAAGTGGTCTGTCGCTAAGC
CTTTCTCCTCAACAACAACAACTTAGTTTCAATAACATTTCAGGTCAGAATCAAGTTGGATCAAACATTA
ATAGAGGATTAGATGGAATTTCCAGCATGGTTTTAGGCTCTAAGTACCTGAAAGCTGCACAAGAGCTTCT
AGATGAAGTTGTTAGTGTTGGAAAATGCACCAAAGGCGGTGAAGTAGAGAAGGAAGAATTAATAAATAAT
GAATCAATATTGCCTTGGGCAAGTCATGATGTGAACACTAATAATGGTGGAAGTGAAAGTAGCAGCAAGC
AGAAATATGGAGTTGCTGAACTAACAACTTCTCAAAGACAAGAATTTCAAATGAAGAAAGCCAAGCTTGT
TACCATGCTTGAAGAGGTGGAGCAAAGATACAGACAGTACCATCAGCAAATGCAAATAATTGTATCAACA
TTCGAGCAAGTAGCAGGAATTGGATCTGCAAAATCATACACACAACTGGCTTTGCATGCAATTTCGAAGC
AATTCCGATGCTTAAAAGATACTATTGTTGGACAAATAAAGGCCACGAGCAAGAGTTTAGGCGAAGAAGA
TGAAGGTGTAGGAGGGAAAACACGACTAAAATTTGTAGACCATCATCTTAGGCAACAACGTGCACTTCAA
CAACTAGGAATGATGCAACCAAATGCTTGGAGACCCCAAAGAGGTTTACCTGAGAGAGCTGTCTCTGTCC
TTCGTGCTTGGCTTTTCGAGCATTTTCTTCATCCTTATCCCAAGGATTCAGACAAAATCATGCTTTCGAA
GCAAACCGGGCTAACAAGGAGCCAGGTCTCCAACTGGTTCATAAATGCTCGAGTTCGACTATGGAAGCCA
ATGGTGGAAGAAATGTACTTGGAAGAAGTGAAGAATAATCAAGAACAAAATAGCTCATCAGAAGGAAACA
AAAACAAAAATGAATCCAACAAAGAGAAAATGGTCTCAAAATCAAGTGGTCCACAAGAAAATGGTACTCC
AGCAGAAATTGCAACCTCAACTAGTTCAACTTCTCCTCCTGCATGTGGCTCATTTCAAGCAGTACAAGCT
CACAACTTCTCCTTTCTTGGTTCATTAAACATGGAAAATAATACTACTGCTAAAAAGCCAAGAAATCATG
ACATGCATAATAATTCTCCAAGTAGTATTCTTTCATCGGTAGAAATGATGGCCGAAACCAAAGCTAGAGA
TCATCAATCAAACAAAGGGTTCAATCCTTTAATGGATGCTGCAGCAGTATACACAATGGGAGAATTTGGA
AGGTTTAATCCGCATGAACAAATGGCAGCAACAAATTTTCATGGAAATAATGGTGTCTCTCTTACTTTAG
GGCTTCCTCCTAATTCTGAAAACCAGAGCCAACAGAGTTACCAAAATACTATTGAGTTCAATAGAATGAG
CTATGAGGACATTGATTTTCAGAATAAGCGGTTCCCTTCTCAACTATTACCAGATTTTGTTGCAGGTAAT
CTTGGAACA
